>Addgene plasmid #56037 | tdKatushka2-CytERM-N-17 | depositor partial sequence | sequence record 86945 | insert sequence
GCCATCTAGTGACGTCAGATCCGCTAGCGCTACCGGACTCAGATCTGGTACCCCTTGCAGCTTCCAGTTG
TCAGGAAGAGAAGGCTCCCATGGATCCTGTGGTGGTGCTGGGGCTCTGTCTCTCCTGTTTGCTTCTCCTT
TCACTCTGGAAACAGAGCTATGGGGGAGGGAAGCTTCGAATTCTGCAGTCGACGGTACCGCGGGCCCGGG
ATCCACCGGTCGCCACCATGGTGGGTGAGGATAGCGTGCTGATCACCGAGAACATGCACATGAAACTGTA
CATGGAGGGCACCGTGAACGACCACCACTTCAAGTGCACATCCGAGGGCGAAGGCAAGCCCTACGAGGGC
ACCCAGACCATGAAGATCAAGGTGGTCGAGGGCGGCCCTCTCCCCTTCGCCTTCGACATCCTGGCTACCA
GCTTCATGTACGGCAGCAAAACCTTTATCAACCACACCCAGGGCATCCCCGACTTCTTTAAGCAGTCCTT
CCCTGAGGGCTTCACATGGGAGAGGATCACCACATACGAAGACGGGGGCGTGCTGACCGCTACCCAGGAC
ACCAGCCTCCAGAACGGCTGCCTCATCTACAACGTCAAGATCAACGGGGTGAACTTCCCATCCAACGGCC
CTGTGATGCAGAAGAAAACACTCGGCTGGGAGGCCAGCACCGAGATGCTGTACCCCGCTGACAGCGGCCT
GAGAGGCCATGCCCAGATGGCCCTGAAGCTCGTGGGCGGGGGCTACCTGCACTGCTCCCTCAAGACCACA
TACAGATCCAAGAAACCCGCTAAGAACCTCAAGATGCCCGGCTTCTACTTCGTGGACAGGAGACTGGAAA
GAATCAAGGAGGCCGACAAAGAGACCTACGTCGAGCAGCACGAGATGGCTGTGGCCAGGTACTGCGACCT
GCCTAGCAAACTGGGGCACAGCGGGCATGGCACCGGCAGCACCGGCAGCGGCAGCTCCGGTACCGCCTCC
TCCGAGGACAACAACATGGCCATGGTGGGTGAGGATAGCGTGCTGATCACCGAGAACATGCACATGAAAC
TGTACATGGAGGGCACCGTGAACGACCACCACTTCAAGTGCACATCCGAGGGCGAAGGCAAGCCCTACGA
GGGCACCCAGACCATGAAGATCAAGGTGGTCGAGGGCGGCCCTCTCCCCTTCGCCTTCGACATCCTGGCT
ACCAGCTTCATGTACGGCAGCAAAACCTTTATCAACCACACCCAGGGCATCCCCGACTTCTTTAAGCAGT
CCTTCCCTGAGGGCTTCACATGGGAGAGGATCACCACATACGAAGACGGGGGCGTGCTGACCGCTACCCA
GGACACCAGCCTCCAGAACGGCTGCCTCATCTACAACGTCAAGATCAACGGGGTGAACTTCCCATCCAAC
GGCCCTGTGATGCAGAAGAAAACACTCGGCTGGGAGGCCAGCACCGAGATGCTGTACCCCGCTGACAGCG
GCCTGAGAGGCCATGCCCAGATGGCCCTGAAGCTCGTGGGCGGGGGCTACCTGCACTGCTCCCTCAAGAC
CACATACAGATCCAAGAAACCCGCTAAGAACCTCAAGATGCCCGGCTTCTACTTCGTGGACAGGAGACTG
GAAAGAATCAAGGAGGCCGACAAAGAGACCTACGTCGAGCAGCACGAGATGGCTGTGGCCAGGTACTGCG
ACCTGCCTAGCAAACTGGGGCACAGCTCCGGACTCAGATCTTGAGCGGCCGCGACTCTAGATCATAATCA
GCCATACCACATTGTAGAGTTGCC
