>Addgene plasmid #56037 | tdKatushka2-CytERM-N-17 | addgene partial sequence | sequence record 123862 | CMV-F 5'-CGCAAATGGGCGGTAGGCGTG-3'
GAGCTGGTTTAGTGAACCGTCAGATCCGCTAGCGCTACCGGACTCAGATCTGGTACCCCTTGCAGCTTCC
AGTTGTCAGGAAGAGAAGGCTCCCATGGATCCTGTGGTGGTGCTGGGGCTCTGTCTCTCCTGTTTGCTTC
TCCTTTCACTCTGGAAACAGAGCTATGGGGGAGGGAAGCTTCGAATTCTGCAGTCGACGGTACCGCGGGC
CCGGGATCCACCGGTCGCCACCATGGTGGGTGAGGATAGCGTGCTGATCACCGAGAACATGCACATGAAA
CTGTACATGGAGGGCACCGTGAACGACCACCACTTCAAGTGCACATCCGAGGGCGAAGGCAAGCCCTACG
AGGGCACCCAGACCATGAAGATCAAGGTGGTCGAGGGCGGCCCTCTCCCCTTCGCCTTCGACATCCTGGC
TACCAGCTTCATGTACGGCAGCAAAACCTTTATCAACCACACCCAGGGCATCCCCGACTTCTTTAAGCAG
TCCTTCCCTGAGGGCTTCACATGGGAGAGGATCACCACATACGAAGACGGGGGCGTGCTGACCGCTACCC
AGGACACCAGCCTCCAGAACGGCTGCCTCATCTACAACGTCAAGATCAACGGGGTGAACTTCCCATCCAA
CGGCCCTGTGATGCAGAAGAAAACACTCGGCTGGGAGGCCAGCACCGAGATGCTGTACCCCGCTGACAGC
GGCCTGAGAGGCCATGCCCAGATGGCCCTGAAGCTCGTGGGCGGGGGCTACCTGCACTGCTCCCTCAAGA
CCACATACAGATCCAAGAAACCCGCTAAGAACCTCAAGATGCCCGGCTTCTACTTCGTGGACAGGAGACT
GGAAAGAATC
