[The description below was written by a language model from this plasmid's Addgene catalogue record.]
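Description:
tdKatushka2-CytERM-N-17 is a mammalian expression plasmid built on the tdKatushka2-N1 backbone (about 4.75 kb without the insert), an N1-style fusion vector in which a gene of interest is placed upstream of the fluorescent protein coding sequence. It is maintained in E. coli as a high-copy plasmid under kanamycin selection. It also carries a neomycin resistance marker, so transfected mammalian cells can be selected with G418 to derive stable lines. The record includes no feature table, so the origin of replication and other backbone elements are not itemised. The listed 3′ sequencing primer does imply an SV40 polyadenylation signal downstream of the expression cassette.

The payload is CytERM, annotated as derived from cytochrome P450, expressed from the CMV promoter. tdKatushka2 is fused to its C terminus and is supplied by the backbone. CytERM serves as an endoplasmic reticulum targeting and anchoring sequence, and the stated purpose of the construct is ER localization of the fluorescent tag. tdKatushka2 is a tandem-dimer far-red fluorescent protein: two copies of the Katushka2 unit are joined in a single polypeptide, so the tag behaves as a pseudo-monomer in fusions. The recorded excitation and emission maxima are 586 nm and 632 nm. The "17" in the name probably refers to the linker length between the two parts, but the record does not state this, nor does it give the insert's species or the cloning method.

The construct is typically used as a far-red ER marker for live-cell imaging, either alone or alongside green or yellow reporters. It also serves as a test fusion for assessing how the fluorescent tag performs at the ER membrane.
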