Addgene plasmid #56037: tdKatushka2-CytERM-N-17
Purpose: Localization: Endoplasmic Reticulum, Excitation: 586, Emission: 632
Depositing lab: Michael Davidson. Depositing organization: Florida State University, Tallahassee. Publication: Far-red fluorescent tags for protein imaging in living tissues. Shcherbo D, Murphy CS, Ermakova GV, Solovieva EA, Chepurnykh TV, Shcheglov AS, Verkhusha VV, Pletnev VZ, Hazelwood KL, Roche PM, Lukyanov S, Zaraisky AG, Davidson MW, Chudakov DM. Biochem J. 2009 Mar 15;418(3):567-74. doi: 10.1042/BJ20081949. PubMed 19143658.
Backbone
  Vector backbone: tdKatushka2-N1
  Backbone size w/o insert (bp): 4750
  Vector type: Mammalian Expression
  Selectable markers: Neomycin (select with G418)
Growth in bacteria
  Bacterial resistance: Kanamycin, 50 μg/mL
  Growth temperature: 37°C
  Growth strain: DH5alpha
  Copy number: High Copy
Gene/Insert
  Gene/Insert name: CytERM (alt names: Cytochrome p450; AAA31436.1)
  Promoter: CMV
  Tag / fusion protein: tdKatushka2 (C terminal on backbone)
  Cloning method: Unknown
  Sequencing primers: 5′ CMV-F; 3′ SV40pA-R
Terms and licenses: Academic/Nonprofit Terms; Industry Terms
Depositor comments: . Excitation = 586; Emission = 632
How to cite: tdKatushka2-CytERM-N-17 was a gift from Michael Davidson (Addgene plasmid # 56037 ; http://n2t.net/addgene:56037 ; RRID:Addgene_56037)
